Addgene plasmid #202214: pBCC087
Purpose: Level 2 empty backbone for strain-specific barcode DNA tag through Tn7 bacterial insertion, Gentamicin selectable marker and AmCyan1 fluorescent marker
Depositing lab: Paul Schulze-Lefert. Depositing organization: Max Planck Institute for Plant Breeding Research. Publication: Chromosomal barcodes for simultaneous tracking of near-isogenic bacterial strains in plant microbiota. Ordon J, Thouin J, Nakano RT, Ma KW, Zhang P, Huettel B, Garrido-Oter R, Schulze-Lefert P. Nat Microbiol. 2024 Apr;9(4):1117-1129. doi: 10.1038/s41564-024-01619-8. Epub 2024 Mar 19. PubMed 38503974.
Backbone
  Vector backbone: pBCC34
  Vector type: Bacterial Expression
  Selectable markers: Gentamicin
Growth in bacteria
  Bacterial resistance: Chloramphenicol and Kanamycin, 25 & 50 μg/mL
  Growth temperature: 37°C
  Growth strain: DB3.1λpir
  Copy number: Low Copy
Gene/Insert
  Gene/Insert name: pBCC25, pBCC33, pBCC56, pBCC27, pBCC26, pBCC28, pICH41822 (G5)
  Species: Synthetic
  Cloning method: Restriction Enzyme; 5′ cloning site unknown (unknown if destroyed)
Terms and licenses: Academic/Nonprofit Terms; Industry Terms: Not Available to Industry
Depositor comments: Please visit https://doi.org/10.1101/2023.04.20.537712 for bioRxiv preprint.
How to cite: pBCC087 was a gift from Paul Schulze-Lefert (Addgene plasmid # 202214 ; http://n2t.net/addgene:202214 ; RRID:Addgene_202214)
