[The description below was written by a language model from this plasmid's Addgene catalogue record and pLannotate feature annotations shown in this document.]
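Description:
pBCC087 is a low-copy, modular-cloning "Level 2" empty backbone built on pBCC34 and assembled from several lower-level synthetic modules. It is designed to deliver a strain-specific DNA barcode into bacterial chromosomes by mini-Tn7 transposition. It replicates from the R6K γ origin, which depends on the pi initiator protein. It must therefore be kept in a pir-expressing host and acts as a suicide vector in recipients lacking pi. An IncP oriT allows conjugative transfer into target bacteria. Outside the transposon ends, the backbone carries a kanamycin resistance gene (aphA1) and a sacB cassette with its native promoter, which confers sucrose sensitivity and can serve as a negative selection marker against cells retaining the plasmid backbone.

Several elements lie between the Tn7R and Tn7L ends. The first is a gentamicin acetyltransferase gene driven by the class 1 integron Pc promoter and flanked by FRT sites, an arrangement that normally permits FLP-mediated removal of the marker after integration. Next comes an AmCyan1 cyan fluorescent protein gene under a tac promoter with a lac operator, followed by a lambda t0 terminator. The third element is a chloramphenicol resistance–ccdB cassette. This cassette appears to be the placeholder that makes the backbone "empty": the record does not give the cloning sites, but replacing it with a barcode module would presumably remove the toxic ccdB gene and give counter-selection against uncut vector. It also explains the need for a ccdB-tolerant propagation strain and for chloramphenicol plus kanamycin selection. Additional terminators insulate the transposon cargo.

According to the record, the finished constructs are used to tag near-isogenic bacterial strains with chromosomal barcodes, a gentamicin marker and cyan fluorescence, so that they can be tracked simultaneously in plant microbiota. The Tn7 transposase genes are not annotated on this plasmid and would presumably be supplied separately.
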