Features (pLannotate 1.2.2; 27 found; start..end, strand, type, name):
     85..284     -  mobile_element Tn7R (fragment): mini-Tn7 element (right end of the Tn7 transposon) Tn7
    308..402     +  terminator     lambda t0 terminator: transcription terminator from phage lambda
    412..441     +  CDS            CmR (fragment): chloramphenicol acetyltransferase confers resistance to chloramphenicol
    504..590     +  terminator     rrnB T1 terminator: Escherichia coli rrnB; transcription terminator T1 from the E. coli rrnB gene
    623..670     -  protein_bind   FRT: FLP-mediated recombination occurs in the 8-bp core sequence TCTAGAAA (Turan and Bode, 2011). FLP recombinase from the Saccharomyces cerevisiae 2μ plasmid
    711..739     +  promoter       Pc promoter: intI1 (promoter lies within the coding sequence); class 1 integron promoter
    928..1461    +  CDS            GmR: gentamycin acetyltransferase; aacC1; confers resistance to gentamycin
   1591..1624    -  protein_bind   FRT (minimal): supports FLP-mediated excision but not integration (Turan and Bode, 2011) FLP recombinase from the Saccharomyces cerevisiae 2μ plasmid
   1666..1694    +  promoter       tac promoter: strong E. coli promoter; hybrid between the trp and lac UV5 promoters
   1702..1718    +  protein_bind   lac operator: The lac repressor binds to the lac operator to inhibit transcription in E. coli. This inhibition can be relieved by adding lactose or isopropyl-β-D-thiogalactopyranoside (IPTG). lac repressor encoded by lacI
   1758..1803    -  misc_feature   MCS (fragment): pUC18/19 multiple cloning site
   1813..2499    +  CDS            amCyan1: amCyan1 is a basic (constitutively fluorescent) cyan fluorescent protein, derived from Anemonia majano.
   2519..2613    +  terminator     lambda t0 terminator: transcription terminator from phage lambda
   2762..2792    +  promoter       lac UV5 promoter: E. coli lac promoter with an "up" mutation
   2816..2845    +  promoter       cat promoter (fragment): promoter of the E. coli cat gene encoding chloramphenicol acetyltransferase
   2846..3505    +  CDS            CmR: chloramphenicol acetyltransferase; cat; confers resistance to chloramphenicol
   3684..3842    +  CDS            ccdA (fragment): CCDA_ECO57 - Also known as H, letA. Experimental evidence at protein level: Swiss-Prot protein existence level 1. Antitoxin component of a type II toxin-antitoxin (TA) system which inhibits the post-segregational killing (PSK) of plasmid-free cells, also referred to as a plasmid addiction system. Binds to and blocks the activity of CcdB; will also remove bound CcdB protein from the CcdB-GyrA complex by forming a CcdA-CcdB complex, a process termed rejuvenation. Functions as a transcriptional corepressor for the ccdAB operon, repression also requires CcdB (By similarity). From Escherichia coli
   3847..4149    +  CDS            ccdB: CCDB_ECOLI - Also known as G, letB, letD. Experimental evidence at protein level: Swiss-Prot protein existence level 1. Toxic component of a type II toxin-antitoxin (TA) system, functioning in plasmid maintainence. Responsible for the post- segregational killing (PSK) of plasmid-free cells, also referred to as a plasmid addiction system. Half-life of over 2 hours. Cell killing by CcdB is accompanied by filamentation, defects in chromosome and plasmid segregation, defects in cell division, formation of anucleate cells, decreased DNA synthesis and plasmid loss. Interferes with the activity of DN
   4306..4471    -  mobile_element Tn7L: mini-Tn7 element (left end of the Tn7 transposon) Tn7
   4514..4959    +  promoter       sacB promoter: sacR; sacB promoter and control region
   4960..6381    +  CDS            SacB: secreted levansucrase that renders bacterial growth sensitive to sucrose; Bacillus subtilis sacB; negative selection marker
   6429..6453    +  CDS            lacZα (fragment): LacZα fragment of β-galactosidase; lacZ fragment
   6464..6558    +  terminator     lambda t0 terminator: transcription terminator from phage lambda
   6690..7502    +  CDS            aphA1: KKA1_ECOLX - Also known as nptI. Protein inferred from homology: Swiss-Prot protein existence level 3. Resistance to kanamycin and structurally-related aminoglycosides, including amikacin. From Escherichia coli.
   7672..7780    +  oriT           oriT: incP origin of transfer
   7791..8179    +  rep_origin     R6K γ ori: γ replication origin from E. coli plasmid R6K; requires the R6K initiator protein pi for replication
   8210..8296    -  terminator     rrnB T1 terminator: Escherichia coli rrnB; transcription terminator T1 from the E. coli rrnB gene
>Addgene plasmid #202214 | pBCC087 | addgene full sequence | sequence record 403403 | Addgene NGS Result
TTAATTAAAGCGGATAACAATTTCACACAGGAGGCCGCCTAGGCCGCGGCCGCGCGAATTTGCCGAATTC
GGATCCGGAGGGAGTGTGGGCGGACAATAAAGTCTTAAACTGAACAAAATAGATCTAAACTATGACAATA
AAGTCTTAAACTAGACAGAATAGTTGTAAACTGAAATCAGTCCAGTTATGCTGTGAAAAAGCATACTGGA
CTTTTGTTATGGCTAAAGCAAACTCTTCATTTTCTGAAGTGCAAATTGCCCGTCGTATTAAAGAGGGGCG
TGGCGCTGCAAGAATTCAAGCTTGGAGGACTCCTGTTGATAGATCCAGTAATGACCTCAGAACTCCATCT
GGATTTGTTCAGAACGCTCGGTTGCCGCCGGGCGTTTTTTATTGGTGAGAATCCAAGCTAGACTGCGATG
AGTGGCAGGGCGGGGCGTAATTTCTTAAGGCAGTTATTGGTGCCCTTAAACGCCTGGGGTAATGACTCTC
TAGCTTGAGGCATCAAATAAAACGAAAGGCTCAGTCGAAAGACTGGGCCTTTCGTTTTATCTGTTGTTTG
TCGGTGAACGCTCTCCTGAGTAGGACAAATCCGCCCGCCGCTGCAAGAATTCAAGCTTGGAGGAAGTTCC
TATACTTTCTAGAGAATAGGAACTTCGGAATAGGAACTTCAAGATCCCCTGATTCCCTTTGTCAACAGCA
ATGGATCGAATTGACATAAGCCTGTTCGGTTCGTAAACTGTAATGCAAGTAGCGTATGCGCTCACGCAAC
TGGTCCAGAACCTTGACCGAACGCAGCGGTGGTAACGGCGCAGTGGCGGTTTTCATGGCTTGTTATGACT
GTTTTTTTGTACAGTCTATGCCTCGGGCATCCAAGCAGCAAGCGCGTTACGCCGTGGGTCGATGTTTGAT
GTTATGGAGCAGCAACGATGTTACGCAGCAGCAACGATGTTACGCAGCAGGGCAGTCGCCCTAAAACAAA
GTTAGGTGGCTCAAGTATGGGCATCATTCGCACATGTAGGCTCGGCCCTGACCAAGTCAAATCCATGCGG
GCTGCTCTTGATCTTTTCGGTCGTGAGTTCGGAGACGTAGCCACCTACTCCCAACATCAGCCGGACTCCG
ATTACCTCGGGAACTTGCTCCGTAGTAAGACATTCATCGCGCTTGCTGCCTTCGACCAAGAAGCGGTTGT
TGGCGCTCTCGCGGCTTACGTTCTGCCCAAGTTTGAGCAGCCGCGTAGTGAGATCTATATCTATGATCTC
GCAGTCTCCGGCGAGCACCGGAGGCAGGGCATTGCCACCGCGCTCATCAATCTCCTCAAGCATGAGGCCA
ACGCGCTTGGTGCTTATGTGATCTACGTGCAAGCAGATTACGGTGACGATCCCGCAGTGGCTCTCTATAC
AAAGTTGGGCATACGGGAAGAAGTGATGCACTTTGATATCGACCCAAGTACCGCCACCTAACAATTCGTT
CAAGCCGAGATCGGCTTCCCGGCCGCGGAGTTGTTCGGTAAATTGTCACAACGCCGCGGCCAATTCGATC
TAGAATTCCATTGAGTAAGTTTTTAAGCACATCAGCTTCAAAAGCGCTCTGAAGTTCCTATACTTTCTAG
AGAATAGGAACTTCGGAATAGGTACTTCCGCTACTAGAATTCGAGCGGGGAATTCTTGACAATTAATCAT
CGGCTCGTATAATGTGTGGAATTGTGAGCGGATAACAATTTTCACACAGGAAACAGCTAAATGACCATGA
TTACGCCAAGCTTGCATGCCTGCAGGTCGACTCTAGAGGATCCACGGGTACCGGTCGCCACCATGGCTCT
TTCAAACAAGTTTATCGGAGATGACATGAAAATGACCTACCATATGGATGGCTGTGTCAATGGGCATTAC
TTTACCGTCAAAGGTGAAGGCAGCGGGAAGCCATACGAAGGGACGCAGACCTCGACTTTTAAAGTCACCA
TGGCCAACGGTGGGCCCCTTGCATTCTCCTTTGACATACTATCTACAGTGTTCATGTATGGAAATCGATG
CTTTACTGCGTATCCTACCAGTATGCCCGACTATTTCAAACAAGCATTTCCTGACGGAATGTCATATGAA
AGGACTTTTACCTATGAAGATGGAGGAGTTGCTACAGCCAGTTGGGAAATAAGCCTTAAAGGCAACTGCT
TTGAGCACAAATCCACGTTTCATGGAGTGAACTTTCCTGCTGATGGACCTGTGATGGCGAAGATGACAAC
TGGTTGGGACCCATCTTTTGAGAAAATGACTGTCTGCGATGGAATATTGAAGGGTGATGTCACCGCGTTC
CTCATGCTGCAAGGAGGTGGCAATTACAGATGCCAATTCCACACTTCTTACAAGACAAAAAAACCGGTGA
CGATGCCACCAAACCATGCGGTGGAACATCGCATTGCGAGGACCGACCTTGACAAAGGTGGCAACAGTGT
TCAGCTGACGGAGCACGCTGTTGCACATATAACCTCTGTTGTCCCTTTCGCTTAATTAGCTGAGCTTGGA
CTCCTGTTGATAGATCCAGTAATGACCTCAGAACTCCATCTGGATTTGTTCAGAACGCTCGGTTGCCGCC
GGGCGTTTTTTATTGGTGAGAATCTCCCGCTTTACGAATTCCCATGGGGAGCATGCGGAGTTACGTCATC
CCCACCTTCCGCTGCGTTCTTCATCGATGCCCGCTTAGTGATATGCTTAAAACTCCAAGCACAGCCTTCT
CCCCGGGGCGGCCGCATTAGGCACCCCAGGCTTTACACTTTATGCTTCCGGCTCGTATAATGTGTGGATT
TTGAGTTAGGATCCGTCGAGATTTTCAGGAGCTAAGGAAGCTAAAATGGAGAAAAAAATCACTGGATATA
CCACCGTTGATATATCCCAATGGCATCGTAAAGAACATTTTGAGGCATTTCAGTCAGTTGCTCAATGTAC
CTATAACCAGACCGTTCAGCTGGATATTACGGCCTTTTTAAAGACCGTAAAGAAAAATAAGCACAAGTTT
TATCCGGCCTTTATTCACATTCTTGCCCGCCTGATGAATGCTCATCCGGAATTCCGTATGGCAATGAAAG
ACGGTGAGCTGGTGATATGGGATAGTGTTCACCCTTGTTACACCGTTTTCCATGAGCAAACTGAAACGTT
TTCATCGCTCTGGAGTGAATACCACGACGATTTCCGGCAGTTTCTACACATATATTCGCAAGATGTGGCG
TGTTACGGTGAAAACCTGGCCTATTTCCCTAAAGGGTTTATTGAGAATATGTTTTTCGTCTCAGCCAATC
CCTGGGTGAGTTTCACCAGTTTTGATTTAAACGTGGCCAATATGGACAACTTCTTCGCCCCCGTTTTCAC
CATGGGCAAATATTATACGCAAGGCGACAAGGTGCTGATGCCGCTGGCGATTCAGGTTCATCATGCCGTT
TGTGATGGCTTCCATGTCGGCAGAATGCTTAATGAATTACAACAGTACTGCGATGAGTGGCAGGGCGGGG
CGTAAACGCGTGGATCCGGCTTACTAAAAGCCAGATAACAGTATGCGTATTTGCGCGCTGATTTTTGCGG
TATAAGAATATATACTGATATGTATACCCGAAGTATGTCAAAAAGAGGTATGCTATGAAGCAGCGTATTA
CAGTGACAGTTGACAGCGACAGCTATCAGTTGCTCAAGGCATATATGATGTCAATATCTCCGGTCTGGTA
AGCACAACCATGCAGAATGAAGCCCGTCGTCTGCGTGCCGAACGCTGGAAAGCGGAAAATCAGGAAGGGA
TGGCTGAGGTCGCCCGGTTTATTGAAATGAACGGCTCTTTTGCTGACGAGAACAGGGGCTGGTGAAATGC
AGTTTAAGGTTTACACCTATAAAAGAGAGAGCCGTTATCGTCTGTTTGTGGATGTACAGAGTGATATTAT
TGACACGCCCGGACGACGGATGGTGATCCCCCTGGCCAGTGCACGTCTGCTGTCAGATAAAGTCTCCCGT
GAACTTTACCCGGTGGTGCATATCGGGGATGAAAGCTGGCGCATGATGACCACCGATATGGCCAGTGTGC
CGGTATCCGTTATCGGGGAAGAAGTGGCTGATCTCAGCCACCGCGAAAATGACATCAAAAACGCCATTAA
CCTGATGTTCTGGGGAATATAAATGTCAGGCTCCCTTATACACAGCCCCCGGGGATGCTGGTTGTCATTG
CCCCTCCTTCCTCTAAGTGATAAGGTTACTTCCTCTAAATGACCAAGCAGGGTATCTAATCCTGTTAACG
CTCGCTCAGAGAATTCGCATGCGGAGTCGAGGGAGAACCAGATAAGTGAAATCTAGTTCCAAACTATTTT
GTCATTTTTAATTTTCGTATTAGCTTACGACGCTACACCCAGTTCCCATCTATTTTGTCACTCTTCCCTA
AATAATCCTTAAAAACTCCATTTCCACCCCTCCCAGTTCCCAACTATTTTGTCCGCCCACACGCTGAGCG
AATTCCACGCTTGTGGAATTCCTCGAGGGAGTTCACATATACCTGCCGTTCACTATTATTTAGTGAAATG
AGATATTATGATATTTTCTGAATTGTGATTAAAAAGGCAACTTTATGCCCATGCAACAGAAACTATAAAA
AATACAGAGAATGAAAAGAAACAGATAGATTTTTTAGTTCTTTAGGCCCGTAGTCTGCAAATCCTTTTAT
GATTTTCTATCAAACAAAAGAGGAAAATAGACCAGTTGCAATCCAAACGAGAGTCTAATAGAATGAGGTC
GAAAAGTAAATCGCGCGGGTTTGTTACTGATAAAGCAGGCAAGACCTAAAATGTGTAAAGGGCAAAGTGT
ATACTTTGGCGTCACCCCTTACATATTTTAGGTCTTTTTTTATTGTGCGTAACTAACTTGCCATCTTCAA
ACAGGAGGGCTGGAAGAAGCAGACCGCTAACACAGTACATAAAAAAGGAGACATGAACGATGAACATCAA
AAAGTTTGCAAAACAAGCAACAGTATTAACCTTTACTACCGCACTGCTGGCAGGAGGCGCAACTCAAGCG
TTTGCGAAAGAAACGAACCAAAAGCCATATAAGGAAACATACGGCATTTCCCATATTACACGCCATGATA
TGCTGCAAATCCCTGAACAGCAAAAAAATGAAAAATATCAAGTTCCTGAATTCGATTCGTCCACAATTAA
AAATATCTCTTCTGCAAAAGGCCTGGACGTTTGGGACAGCTGGCCATTACAAAACGCTGACGGCACTGTC
GCAAACTATCACGGCTACCACATCGTCTTTGCATTAGCCGGAGATCCTAAAAATGCGGATGACACATCGA
TTTACATGTTCTATCAAAAAGTCGGCGAAACTTCTATTGACAGCTGGAAAAACGCTGGCCGCGTCTTTAA
AGACAGCGACAAATTCGATGCAAATGATTCTATCCTAAAAGACCAAACACAAGAATGGTCAGGTTCAGCC
ACATTTACATCTGACGGAAAAATCCGTTTATTCTACACTGATTTCTCCGGTAAACATTACGGCAAACAAA
CACTGACAACTGCACAAGTTAACGTATCAGCATCAGACAGCTCTTTGAACATCAACGGTGTAGAGGATTA
TAAATCAATCTTTGACGGTGACGGAAAAACGTATCAAAATGTACAGCAGTTCATCGATGAAGGCAACTAC
AGCTCAGGCGACAACCATACGCTGAGAGATCCTCACTACGTAGAAGATAAAGGCCACAAATACTTAGTAT
TTGAAGCAAACACTGGAACTGAAGATGGCTACCAAGGCGAAGAATCTTTATTTAACAAAGCATACTATGG
CAAAAGCACATCATTCTTCCGTCAAGAAAGTCAAAAACTTCTGCAAAGCGATAAAAAACGCACGGCTGAG
TTAGCAAACGGCGCTCTCGGTATGATTGAGCTAAACGATGATTACACACTGAAAAAAGTGATGAAACCGC
TGATTGCATCTAACACAGTAACAGATGAAATTGAACGCGCGAACGTCTTTAAAATGAACGGCAAATGGTA
CCTGTTCACTGACTCCCGCGGATCAAAAATGACGATTGACGGCATTACGTCTAACGATATTTACATGCTT
GGTTATGTTTCTAATTCTTTAACTGGCCCATACAAGCCGCTGAACAAAACTGGCCTTGTGTTAAAAATGG
ATCTTGATCCTAACGATGTAACCTTTACTTACTCACACTTCGCTGTACCTCAAGCGAAAGGAAACAATGT
CGTGATTACAAGCTATATGACAAACAGAGGATTCTACGCAGACAAACAATCAACGTTTGCGCCAAGCTTC
CTGCTGAACATCAAAGGCAAGAAAACATCTGTTGTCAAAGACAGCATCCTTGAACAAGGACAATTAACAG
TTAACAAATAAATTCGCTGAGCGAGGATGCACATGTGACCGAGGGAAGCTTGCGGCCGCGTCGTGACTGG
GAAAACCCTGGCGACTAGTCTTGGACTCCTGTTGATAGATCCAGTAATGACCTCAGAACTCCATCTGGAT
TTGTTCAGAACGCTCGGTTGCCGCCGGGCGTTTTTTATTGGTGAGAATCCAGGGGTCCCCAATAATTACG
ATTTAAATTTGTGTCTCAAAATCTCTGATGTTACATTGCACAAGATAAAAATATATCATCATGAACAATA
AAACTGTCTGCTTACATAAACAGTAATACAAGGGGTGTTATGAGCCATATTCAGCGTGAAACGAGCTGTA
GCCGTCCGCGTCTGAACAGCAACATGGATGCGGATCTGTATGGCTATAAATGGGCGCGTGATAACGTGGG
TCAGAGCGGCGCGACCATTTATCGTCTGTATGGCAAACCGGATGCGCCGGAACTGTTTCTGAAACATGGC
AAAGGCAGCGTGGCGAACGATGTGACCGATGAAATGGTGCGTCTGAACTGGCTGACCGAATTTATGCCGC
TGCCGACCATTAAACATTTTATTCGCACCCCGGATGATGCGTGGCTGCTGACCACCGCGATTCCGGGCAA
AACCGCGTTTCAGGTGCTGGAAGAATATCCGGATAGCGGCGAAAACATTGTGGATGCGCTGGCCGTGTTT
CTGCGTCGTCTGCATAGCATTCCGGTGTGCAACTGCCCGTTTAACAGCGATCGTGTGTTTCGTCTGGCCC
AGGCGCAGAGCCGTATGAACAACGGCCTGGTGGATGCGAGCGATTTTGATGATGAACGTAACGGCTGGCC
GGTGGAACAGGTGTGGAAAGAAATGCATAAACTGCTGCCGTTTAGCCCGGATAGCGTGGTGACCCACGGC
GATTTTAGCCTGGATAACCTGATTTTCGATGAAGGCAAACTGATTGGCTGCATTGATGTGGGCCGTGTGG
GCATTGCGGATCGTTATCAGGATCTGGCCATTCTGTGGAACTGCCTGGGCGAATTTAGCCCGAGCCTGCA
AAAACGTCTGTTTCAGAAATATGGCATTGATAATCCGGATATGAACAAACTGCAATTTCATCTGATGCTG
GATGAATTTTTCTAATAATTAATTGGACCGCGGTCCGCGCGTTGTCCTTTTCCGCTGCATAACCCTGCTT
CGGGGTCATTATAGCGATTTTTTCGGTATATCCATCCTTTTTCGCACGATATACAGGATTTTGCCAAAGG
GTTCGTGTAGACTTTCCTTGGTGTATCCAACGGCGTCAGCCGGGCAGGATAGGTGAAGTAGGCCCACCCG
CGAGCGGGTGTTCCTTCTTCACTGTCCCTTATTCGCACCTGGCGGTGCTCAACGGGAATCCTGCTCTGCG
AGGCTGGCCGTAGGCCGGCCGATCTGAAGATCAGCAGTTCAACCTGTTGATAGTACGTACTAAGCTCTCA
TGTTTCACGTACTAAGCTCTCATGTTTAACGTACTAAGCTCTCATGTTTAACGAACTAAACCCTCATGGC
TAACGTACTAAGCTCTCATGGCTAACGTACTAAGCTCTCATGTTTCACGTACTAAGCTCTCATGTTTGAA
CAATAAAATTAATATAAATCAGCAACTTAAATAGCCTCTAAGGTTTTAAGTTTTATAAGAAAAAAAAGAA
TATATAAGGCTTTTAAAGCCTTTAAGGTTTAACGGTTGTGGACAACAAGCCAGGGATGTAACGCACTGAG
AAGCCCTTAGAGCCTCTCAAAGCAATTTTGAGTGACACAGGAACACTTAACGGCTGACATGGGGCGCGCC
CAGCTGTCTAGGGCGGCGGATTTGTCCTACTCAGGAGAGCGTTCACCGACAAACAACAGATAAAACGAAA
GGCCCAGTCTTTCGACTGAGCCTTTCGTTTTATTTGATGCCT
